Addgene plasmid #184871: pSWAP_Entry_H2_beta_GM
Purpose: pSwap plasmid part with H2_beta homology arms and gentamycin cassette
Depositing lab: Patrick Sobetzko. Depositing organization: Philipps-Universitaet Marburg. Publication: A multifunctional system for genome editing and large-scale interspecies gene transfer. Teufel M, Klein CA, Mager M, Sobetzko P. Nat Commun. 2022 Jun 14;13(1):3430. doi: 10.1038/s41467-022-30843-1. PubMed 35701417.
Backbone
  Vector backbone: Entry vector
  Vector type: Bacterial Expression
Growth in bacteria
  Bacterial resistance: Gentamicin, 10 μg/mL
  Growth temperature: 37°C
  Growth strain: ccdB Survival
  Copy number: Low Copy
Gene/Insert
  Gene/Insert name: lacZalpha,ccdB
  Species: E. coli, lambda phage
  Cloning method: Unknown
Terms and licenses: Academic/Nonprofit Terms; Industry Terms: Not Available to Industry
Depositor comments: Please visit https://arxiv.org/pdf/2111.11880.pdf for preprint.
How to cite: pSWAP_Entry_H2_beta_GM was a gift from Patrick Sobetzko (Addgene plasmid # 184871 ; http://n2t.net/addgene:184871 ; RRID:Addgene_184871)
