[The description below was written by a language model from this plasmid's Addgene catalogue record and pLannotate feature annotations shown in this document.]
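Description:
pSWAP_Entry_H2_beta_GM is a roughly 9.9 kb bacterial entry vector from the pSwap system, a toolkit described by its depositors for genome editing and large-scale transfer of genes between species. It is catalogued as a plasmid part carrying "H2_beta" homology arms and a gentamicin cassette. Selection is through the aacC1 gentamicin acetyltransferase gene, apparently driven by a synthetic EM7 promoter that spans the sequence origin. The annotated replication machinery is mostly that of the F plasmid: ori2 (oriS), repE, incC and the sopA/sopB/sopC partitioning system, which fits the catalogued low copy number. A ColE1/pUC-type origin is also annotated; the record does not explain how the two origins are meant to be used. An IncP oriT is present, which would allow the plasmid to be mobilised by conjugation when transfer functions are supplied from elsewhere.

The listed insert is a lacZα/ccdB cassette, consisting of a lac promoter/operator with a lacZα fragment and pUC-type multiple cloning site next to the ccdB toxin gene and a partial ccdA. In entry vectors such a cassette usually serves as a replaceable placeholder, giving blue/white screening and counter-selection against uncut vector, and it explains propagation in a ccdB-tolerant strain. Two near-identical units each combine a tet operator-containing promoter, a Streptococcus pyogenes Cas9 guide RNA scaffold and an rrnB T1 terminator, suggesting tetracycline-regulated guide RNAs, though their targets are not stated. A coding region matching the Chlamydomonas homing endonuclease I-CreI follows a J23119-like promoter fragment. The homology arms themselves are not annotated in the feature table, and several short hits (PDK intron, H1 promoter fragment, bom) are probably incidental matches.
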