Features (pLannotate 1.2.2; 39 found; start..end, strand, type, name):
     60..593     +  CDS            GmR: gentamycin acetyltransferase; aacC1; confers resistance to gentamycin
    640..711     -  terminator     rrnB T1 terminator: transcription terminator T1 from the E. coli rrnB gene
    731..806     -  misc_RNA       gRNA scaffold: guide RNA scaffold for the Streptococcus pyogenes CRISPR/Cas9 system
    837..856     -  promoter       H1-2O2 promoter (fragment): doxycycline-inducible variant of the human H1 RNA promoter (Henriksen et al., 2007)
    862..880     -  protein_bind   tet operator: tetO; bacterial operator O2 for the tetR and tetA genes tetracycline repressor TetR
    890..911     +  terminator     bacterial terminator (fragment): putative bacterial transcription terminator
    950..967     -  terminator     lambda t0 terminator (fragment): transcription terminator from phage lambda
   1103..1405    -  CDS            ccdB: CCDB_ECOLI - Also known as G, letB, letD. Experimental evidence at protein level: Swiss-Prot protein existence level 1. Toxic component of a type II toxin-antitoxin (TA) system, functioning in plasmid maintainence. Responsible for the post- segregational killing (PSK) of plasmid-free cells, also referred to as a plasmid addiction system. Half-life of over 2 hours. Cell killing by CcdB is accompanied by filamentation, defects in chromosome and plasmid segregation, defects in cell division, formation of anucleate cells, decreased DNA synthesis and plasmid loss. Interferes with the activity of DN
   1410..1568    -  CDS            ccdA (fragment): CCDA_ECO57 - Also known as H, letA. Experimental evidence at protein level: Swiss-Prot protein existence level 1. Antitoxin component of a type II toxin-antitoxin (TA) system which inhibits the post-segregational killing (PSK) of plasmid-free cells, also referred to as a plasmid addiction system. Binds to and blocks the activity of CcdB; will also remove bound CcdB protein from the CcdB-GyrA complex by forming a CcdA-CcdB complex, a process termed rejuvenation. Functions as a transcriptional corepressor for the ccdAB operon, repression also requires CcdB (By similarity). From Escherichia coli
   1659..1746    -  intron         PDK intron (fragment): pdk; modified pyruvate orthophosphate dikinase intron from Flaveria trinervia 3.0
   1746..1837    +  misc_feature   bom (fragment): basis of mobility region from pBR322
   1843..2000    -  CDS            lacZα (fragment): LacZα fragment of β-galactosidase; lacZ fragment
   1997..2053    +  misc_feature   MCS: pUC18/19 multiple cloning site
   2090..2106    -  protein_bind   lac operator: The lac repressor binds to the lac operator to inhibit transcription in E. coli. This inhibition can be relieved by adding lactose or isopropyl-β-D-thiogalactopyranoside (IPTG). lac repressor encoded by lacI
   2114..2144    -  promoter       lac promoter: promoter for the E. coli lac operon
   2159..2180    -  protein_bind   CAP binding site: CAP binding activates transcription in the presence of cAMP. E. coli catabolite activator protein
   2193..2235    -  CDS            lacI (fragment): lac repressor; lacI; The lac repressor binds to the lac operator to inhibit transcription in E. coli. This inhibition can be relieved by adding lactose or isopropyl-β-D-thiogalactopyranoside (IPTG).
   2286..2328    +  ncRNA          C0299 (fragment): Accession: RF00119 - C0299 RNA
   2327..2349    +  promoter       J23119(SpeI) promoter (fragment): bacterial promoter (Registry of Standard Biological Parts BBa J23119) modified to end with an SpeI site
   2369..2392    +  misc_feature   rrnG antiterminator (fragment): antiterminator from the E. coli rrnG leader region (Berg et al., 1989)
   2423..2884    +  CDS            DNE1_CHLRE (fragment): Experimental evidence at protein level: Swiss-Prot protein existence level 1. Endonuclease involved in group I intron homing. Recognizes and cleaves a 19-24 bp palindromic DNA site. From Chlamydomonas reinhardtii (Chlamydomonas smithii).
   2895..2938    -  terminator     rrnB T1 terminator: Escherichia coli rrnB; transcription terminator T1 from the E. coli rrnB gene
   3083..3671    -  rep_origin     ori: high-copy-number ColE1/pMB1/pBR322/pUC origin of replication
   3887..4030    -  CDS            yuaZ (fragment): YUAZ_ECO57 - Protein predicted: Swiss-Prot protein existence level 4. From Escherichia coli O157:H7.
   4130..4603    -  misc_feature   sopC: sopC; centromere-like partitioning region of the bacterial F plasmid
   4679..5647    -  CDS            sopB: SOPB_ECOLI - Also known as B. Experimental evidence at protein level: Swiss-Prot protein existence level 1. Control of plasmid partitioning; required to recognize the cis-acting. Binds specifically with the DNA segment containing the sopC region. SopB is trans-acting. From Escherichia coli (strain K12).
   5647..6822    -  CDS            sopA: partitioning protein for the bacterial F plasmid; sopA
   7148..7398    -  misc_feature   incC: incC; incompatibility region of the bacterial F plasmid
   7404..8156    -  CDS            repE: REPE1_ECOLI - Also known as E, rep. Experimental evidence at protein level: Swiss-Prot protein existence level 1. Replication initiator in the monomeric form, and autogenous repressor in the dimeric form. From Escherichia coli (strain K12).
   8247..8466    -  rep_origin     ori2: secondary origin of replication for the bacterial F plasmid; also known as oriS
   8933..9277    -  CDS            resD (fragment): REDF_ECOLI - Also known as D. Protein inferred from homology: Swiss-Prot protein existence level 3. Acts as a repressor of transcription and as a site-specific resolvase that cleaves at the RfsF site. From Escherichia coli (strain K12).
   9330..9376    -  terminator     rrnB T1 terminator: transcription terminator T1 from the E. coli rrnB gene
   9396..9471    -  misc_RNA       gRNA scaffold: guide RNA scaffold for the Streptococcus pyogenes CRISPR/Cas9 system
   9502..9521    -  promoter       H1-2O2 promoter (fragment): doxycycline-inducible variant of the human H1 RNA promoter (Henriksen et al., 2007)
   9527..9545    -  protein_bind   tet operator: tetO; bacterial operator O2 for the tetR and tetA genes tetracycline repressor TetR
   9555..9576    +  terminator     bacterial terminator (fragment): putative bacterial transcription terminator
   9615..9632    -  terminator     lambda t0 terminator (fragment): transcription terminator from phage lambda
   9655..9763    -  oriT           oriT: incP origin of transfer
   9924..41      +  promoter       EM7 promoter (across the origin): synthetic bacterial promoter&nbsp
>Addgene plasmid #184871 | pSWAP_Entry_H2_beta_GM | addgene full sequence | sequence record 364193 | Addgene NGS Result
ATTAATCATCGGCATAGTATATCGGCATAGTATAATACGACAAGGTGAGGAACTAAACCATGTTACGCAG
CAGCAACGATGTTACGCAGCAGGGCAGTCGCCCTAAAACAAAGTTAGGTGGCTCAAGTATGGGCATCATT
CGCACATGTAGGCTCGGCCCTGACCAAGTCAAATCCATGCGGGCTGCTCTTGATCTTTTCGGTCGTGAGT
TCGGAGATGTAGCCACCTACTCCCAACATCAGCCGGACTCCGATTACCTCGGGAACTTGCTCCGTAGTAA
GACATTCATTGCGCTTGCTGCCTTCGACCAAGAAGCGGTTGTTGGCGCTCTCGCGGCTTACGTTCTGCCC
AAGTTTGAGCAGCCGCGTAGTGAGATCTATATCTATGATCTCGCAGTCTCCGGAGAGCACCGGAGGCAGG
GCATTGCCACCGCGCTCATCAATCTCCTCAAGCATGAGGCCAACGCGCTTGGTGCTTATGTGATCTACGT
GCAAGCAGATTACGGTGACGATCCCGCAGTGGCTCTCTATACAAAGTTGGGCATACGGGAAGAAGTGATG
CACTTTGATATCGACCCAAGCACCGCCACCTAACTATATTACCCTGTTATCCCTAGCGTAACTAGCGTGA
GACTCACTTGAGAGCGTTCACCGACAAACAACAGATAAAACGAAAGGCCCAGTCTTTCGACTGAGCCTTT
CGTTTTATTTGATGCCTGGCTTGAAAAAAAGCACCGACTCGGTGCCACTTTTTCAAGTTGATAACGGACT
AGCCTTATTTTAACTTGCTATTTCTAGCTCTAAAACCTAGTAGCTACGGGCATATCGTGCTCAGTATCTC
TATCACTGATAGGGATGTCAATCTCTATCACTGATAGGGAAGAATTCCAGAAATCATCCTTAGCGAAAGC
TTGCCTGGACTCACAAAGAAAAAACGCCCGGTGTGCAAGACCGAGCGTTCTGAACAACAGCCTGTTGACA
ATTGCTACGATCGATAGCGAATATAGAGCGCGAGACCCTTGTCTGTAAGCGGATGCCGGGAGCAGACAAG
CCCGTCAGGGCGCGTCAGCGGGTGTTGGCGGGTGTCGGGGCTGGCTTAATTATATTCCCCAGAACATCAG
GTTAATGGCGTTTTTGATGTCATTTTCGCGGTGGCTGAGATCAGCCACTTCTTCCCCGATAACGGAGACA
GGCACACTGGCCATATCGGTGGTCATCATGCGCCAGCTTTCATCCCCGATATGCACCACCGGGTAAAGTT
CACGGGAGACTTTATCTGACAGCAGACGTGCACTGGCCAGGGGGATCACCATCCGTCGCCCGGGCGTGTC
AATAATATCACTCTGTACATCCACAAACAGACGATAACGGCTCTCTCTTTTATAGGTGTAAACCTTAAAC
TGCATTTCACCAGCCCCTGTTCTCGTCAGCAAAAGAGCCGTTCATTTCAATAAACCGGGCGACCTCAGCC
ATCCCTTCCTGATTTTCCGCTTTCCAGCGTTCGGCACGCAGACGACGGGCTTCATTCTGCATGGTTGTGC
TTACCAGACCGGAGATATTGACATCATATATGCCTTGAGCAACTGATAGCTGTCGCTGTCAACTGTCACT
GTAATACGCTGCTTCATAGCATACCTCTTTTTGACATACTTCGGGTATACATATCAGTATATATTCTTAT
ACCGCAAAAATCAGCGCGCAAATACGCATACTGTTATCTGGCTTTTAGTAAGCCGGATCCACGCGACTAT
GCGGCATCAGAGCAGATTGTACTGAGAGTGCACCATATGCGGTGTGAAATACCGCACAGATGCGTAAGGA
GAAAATACCGCATCAGGCGCCATTCGCCATTCAGGCTGCGCAACTGTTGGGAAGGGCGATCGGTGCGGGC
CTCTTCGCTATTACGCCAGCTGGCGAAAGGGGGATGTGCTGCAAGGCGATTAAGTTGGGTAACGCCAGGG
TTTTCCCAGTCACGACGTTGTAAAACGACGGCCAGTGAATTCGAGCTCGGTACCCGGGGATCCTCTAGAG
TCGACCTGCAGGCATGCAAGCTTGGCGTAATCATGGTCATAGCTGTTTCCTGTGTGAAATTGTTATCCGC
TCACAATTCCACACAACATACGAGCCGGAAGCATAAAGTGTAAAGCCTGGGGTGCCTAATGAGTGAGCTA
ACTCACATTAATTGCGTTGCGCTCACTGCCCGCTTTCCAGTCGGGAAACCTGTCGTGCCAGCTGCCCATA
CCACTGGGTCTCACTCCCCGTCACCGTTTGGACCTTGGTTCGATCAGCTACCTTGCAGCGACAAATATTG
ATAGCCTGAATCAGTATTGACAGCTAGCTCAGTCCTAGGGACTATGCTAGCAAACACTACTGCTCTTTAA
CAATTTATCAGATCCATAAGGAGGAACATAATGCACTCGAGCACAAAATATAATAAAGAGTTCTTACTCT
ACTTAGCAGGGTTTGTAGACGGTGACGGTAGCATAATCGCTCAAATTAAGCCTAATCAGTCTTATAAATT
TAAGCATCAGCTATCACTCACGTTCCAAGTCACGCAAAAGACACAGAGGCGTTGGTTTTTAGACAAATTA
GTGGATGAAATTGGGGTTGGTTATGTAAGAGATAGGGGTAGCGTTTCGGATTATATTCTAAGCGAAATCA
AGCCTTTGCATAATTTTTTAACACAACTACAACCTTTTCTAAAACTAAAACAAAAACAAGCAAATTTAGT
TTTAAAAATTATTGAACAACTTCCGTCAGCAAAAGAATCCCCGGACAAATTCTTAGAAGTTTGTACATGG
GTGGATCAAATTGCAGCTCTGAATGATTCGAACACGCGTAAAACAACTTCTGAAACCGTTCGTGCTGTGC
TAGACAGTTTATCCGGATAAGCTTATAAAACGAAAGGCTCAGTCGAAAGACTGGGCCTTTCGTTTTATCG
CTCTTGGTACTAGCGCGGCAAAACCCCGCCGAAGCGGGGTTTTCGGCGACCAATGTCTTCCAGGGGATAA
CGCAGGAAAGAACATGTGAGCAAAAGGCCAGCAAAAGGCCAGGAACCGTAAAAAGGCCGCGTTGCTGGCG
TTTTTCCATAGGCTCCGCCCCCCTGACGAGCATCACAAAAATCGACGCTCAAGTCAGAGGTGGCGAAACC
CGACAGGACTATAAAGATACCAGGCGTTTCCCCCTGGAAGCTCCCTCGTGCGCTCTCCTGTTCCGACCCT
GCCGCTTACCGGATACCTGTCCGCCTTTCTCCCTTCGGGAAGCGTGGCGCTTTCTCATAGCTCACGCTGT
AGGTATCTCAGTTCGGTGTAGGTCGTTCGCTCCAAGCTGGGCTGTGTGCACGAACCCCCCGTTCAGCCCG
ACCGCTGCGCCTTATCCGGTAACTATCGTCTTGAGTCCAACCCGGTAAGACACGACTTATCGCCACTGGC
AGCAGCCACTGGTAACAGGATTAGCAGAGCGAGGTATGTAGGCGGTGCTACAGAGTTCTTGAAGTGGTGG
CCTAACTACGGCTACACTAGAAGAACAGTATTTGGTATCTGCGCTCTGCTGAAGCCAGTTACCTTCGGAA
AAAGAGTTGGTAGCTCTTGATCCGGCAAACAAACCACCGCTGGTAGCGGTGGTTTTTTTGTTTGCAAGCA
GCAGATTACGCGCAGAAAAAAAGGATCTCAAGAAGATCCTTTGATCTTTTCTACGGGGTCTGACGCTCAG
TGGAACGAAAACTCACGTTAAGGGATTTTGGTCATGAGATTATCAAAAAGGATCTTCACCTAGATCCTTT
TAAATTAAAAATGAAGTTTTAAATCAATCTAAAGTATATATGAGTAAACTTGGTCTGGAAGACGAGGGAA
CCATGACTACTGTCCGGTCCAACAGATCCGAGCAGGTCGACAGCGACACACTTGCATCGGATGCAGCCCG
GTTAACGTGCCGGCACGGCCTGGGTAACCAGGTATTTTGTCCACATAACCGTGCGCAAAATGTTGTGGAT
AAGCAGGACACAGCAGCAATCCACAGCAGGCATACAACCGCACACCGAGGTTACTCCGTTCTACAGGTTA
CGACGACATGTCAATACTTGCCCTTGACAGGCATTGATGGAATCGTAGTCTCACGCTGATAGTCTGATCG
ACAATACAAGTGGGACCGTGGTCCCAGACCGATAATCAGACCGACAACACGAGTGGGATCGTGGTCCCAG
ACTAATAATCAGACCGACGATACGAGTGGGACCGTGGTCCCAGACTAATAATCAGACCGACGATACGAGT
GGGACCGTGGTTCCAGACTAATAATCAGACCGACGATACGAGTGGGACCGTGGTCCCAGACTAATAATCA
GACCGACGATACGAGTGGGACCATGGTCCCAGACTAATAATCAGACCGACGATACGAGTGGGACCGTGGT
CCCAGTCTGATTATCAGACCGACGATACGAGTGGGACCGTGGTCCCAGACTAATAATCAGACCGACGATA
CGAGTGGGACCGTGGTCCCAGACTAATAATCAGACCGACGATACGAGTGGGACCGTGGTCCCAGTCTGAT
TATCAGACCGACGATACAAGTGGAACAGTGGGCCCAGAGAGAATATTCAGGCCAGTTATGCTTTCTGGCC
TGTAACAAAGGACATTAAGTAAAGACAGATAAACGTAGACTAAAACGTGGTCGCATCAGGGTGCTGGCTT
TTCAAGTTCCTTAAGAATGGCCTCAATTTTCTCTATACACTCAGTTGGAACACGTGACCTGTCCAGGTTA
AGCACCATTTTATCGCCCTTATACAATACTGTCGCTCCAGGAGCAAACTGATGTCGTGAGCTTAAACTAG
TTCTTGATGCAGATGACGTTTTAAGCACAGAAGTTAAAAGAGTGATAACTTCTTCAGCTTCAAATATCAC
CCCAGCTTTTTTCTGCTCATGAAGGTTAGATGCCTGCTGCTTAAGTAATTCCTCTTTATCTGTAAAGGCT
TTTTGAAGTGCATCACCTGACCGGGCAGATAGTTCACCGGGGTGAGAAAAAAGAGCAACAACTGATTTAG
GCAATTTGGCGGTGTTGATACAGCGGGTAATAATCTTACGTGAAATATTTTCCGCATCAGCCAGCGCAGA
AATATTTCCAGCAAATTCATTCTGCAATCGGCTTGCATAACGCTGACCACGTTCATAAGCACTTGTTGGG
CGATAATCGTTACCCAATCTGGATAATGCAGCCATCTGCTCATCATCCAGCTCGCCAACCAGAACACGAT
AATCACTTTCGGTAAGTGCAGCAGCTTTACGACGGCGACTCCCATCGGCAATTTCTATGACACCAGATAC
TCTTCGACCGAACGCCGGTGTCTGTTGACCAGTCAGTAGAAAAGAAGGGATGAGATCATCCAGTGCGTCC
TCAGTAAGCAGCTCCTGGTCACGTTCATTACCTGACCATACCCGAGAGGTTTTCTCAACACTATCACCCC
GGAGCACTTCAAGAGTAAACTTCACATCCCGACCACATACAGGCAAAGTAATGGCATTACCGCGAGCCAT
TACTCCTACGCGCGCAATTAACGAATCCACCATCGGGGCAGCTGGTGTCGATAACGAAGTATCTTCAACC
GGTTGAGTATTGAGCGTATGTTTTGGAATAACAGGCGCACGCTTCATTATCTAATCTCCCAGCGTGGTTT
AATCAGACGATCGAAAATTTCATTGCAGACAGGTTCCCAAATAGAAAGAGCATTTCTCCAGGCACCAGTT
GAACTGCGTTGATCAATGGCCTGTTCAAAAACAGTTCTCATCCGGATCTGACCTTTACCAACTTCATCCG
TTTCACGTACAACATTTTTTAGAACCATGCTTCCCCAGGCATCCCGAATTTGCTCCTCCATCCACGGGGA
CTGAGAGCCATTACTATTGCTGTATTTGGTAAGCAAAATACGTACATCAGGCTCGAACCCTTTAAGATCA
ACGTTCTTGAGCAGATCACGAAGCATATCGAAAAACTGCAGTGCGGAGGTGTAGTCAAACAACTCAGCAG
GCGTGGGAACAATCAGCACATCAGCAGCACATACGACATTAATCGTGCCGATACCCAGGTTAGGCGCGCT
GTCAATAACTATGACATCATAGTCATGAGCAACAGTTTCAATGGCCAGTCGGAGCATCAGGTGTGGATCG
GTGGGCAGTTTACCTTCATCAAATTTGCCCATTAACTCAGTTTCAATACGGTGCAGAGCCAGACAGGAAG
GAATAATGTCAAGCCCCGGCCAGCAAGTGGGCTTTATTGCATAAGTGACATCGTCCTTTTCCCCAAGATA
GAAAGGCAGGAGAGTATCTTCTGCATGAATATGAAGATCTGGTACCCATCCGTGATACATTGAGGCTGTT
CCCTGGGGGTCGTTACCTTCCACGAGCAAAACACGTAGCCCCTTCAGAGCCAGATCCTGAGCAAGATGAA
CAGAAACTGAGGTTTTGTAAACGCCACCTTTATGGGCAGCAACCCCGATCACCGGTGGAAATACGTCCTC
AGCACGTCGCAATCGCGTACCAAACACATCACGCATATGATTAATTTGTTCAATTGTATAACCAACACGT
TGCTCAACCCGTCCTCGAATTTCCATATCCGGGTGCGGTAGTCGCCCTGCTTTCTCGGCATCTCTGATAG
CCTGAGAAGAAACCCCAACTAAATCCGCTGCTTCACCTATTCTCCAGCGCCGGGTTATTTTCCTCGCTTC
CGGGCTGTCATCATTAAACTGTGCAATGGCGATAGCCTTCGTCATTTCATGACCAGCGTTTATGCACTGG
TTAAGTGTTTCCATGAGTTTCATTCTGAACATCCTTTAATCATTGCTTTGCGTTTTTTTATTAAATCTTG
CAATTTACTGCAAAGCAACAACAAAATCGCAAAGTCATCAAAAAACCGCAAAGTTGTTTAAAATAAGAGC
AACACTACAAAAGGAGATAAGAACACCACATACCTCAGTCACTTATTATCACTAGCGCTCGCCGCAGCCG
TGTAACCGAGCATAGCGAGCGAACTGGCGAGGAAGCAAAGAAGAACTGTTCTGTCAGATAGCTCTTACGC
TCAGCGCAAGAAGAAATATCCACCGTGGGAAAAACTCCAGGTAGAGGTACACACGCGGATAGCCAATTCA
GAGTAATAAACTGTGATAATCAACCCTCATCAATGATGACGAACTAACCCCCGATATCAGGTCACATGAC
GAAGGGAAAGAGAAGGAAATCAACTGTGACAAACTGCCCTCAAATTTGGCTTCCTTAAAAATTACAGTTC
AAAAAGTATGAGAAAATCCATGCAGGCTGAAGGAAACAGCAAAACTGTGACAAATTACCCTCAGTAGGTC
AGAACAAATGTGACGAACCACCCTCAAATCTGTGACAGATAACCCTCAGACTATCCTGTCGTCATGGAAG
TGATATCGCGGAAGGAAAATACGATATGAGTCGTCTGGCGGCCTTTCTTTTTCTCAATGTATGAGAGGCG
CATTGGAGTTCTGCTGTTGATCTCATTAACACAGACCTGCAGGAAGCGGCGGCGGAAGTCAGGCATACGC
TGGTAACTTTGAGGCAGCTGGTAACGCTCTATGATCCAGTCGATTTTCAGAGACACGATGCCTGAGCCAT
CCGGCTTACGATACTGACACAGGGATTCGTATAAACGCATGGCATACGGATTGGTGATTTCTTTTGTTTC
ACTAAGCCGAAACTGCGTAAACCGGTTCTGTAACCCGATAAAGAAGGGAATGAGATATGGGTTGATATGT
ACACTGTAAAGCCCTCTGGATGGACTGTGCGCACGTTTGATAAACCAAGGAAAAGATTCATAGCCTTTTT
CATCGCCGGCATCCTCTTCAGGGCGATAAAAAACCACTTCCTTCCCCGCGAAACTCTTCAATGCCTGCCG
TATATCCTTACTGGCTTCCGCAGAGGTCAATCCGAATATTTCAGCATATTTAGCAACATGGATCTCGCAG
ATACCGTCATGTTCCTGTAGGGTGCCATCAGATTTTCTGATCTGGTCAACGAACAGATACAGCATACGTT
TTTGATCCCGGGAGAGACTATATGCCGCCTCAGTGAGGTCGTTTGACTGGACGATTCGCGGGCTATTTTT
ACGTTTCTTGTGATTGATAACCGCTGTTTCCGCCATGACAGATCCATGTGAAGTGTGACAAGTTTTTAGA
TTGTCACACTAAATAAAAAAGAGTCAATAAGCAGGGATAACTTTGTGAAAAAACAGCTTCTTCTGAGGGC
AATTTGTCACAGGGTTAAGGGCAATTTGTCACAGACAGGACTGTCATTTGAGGGTGATTTGTCACACTGA
AAGGGCAATTTGTCACAACACCTTCTCTAGAACCAGCATGGATAAAGGCCTACAAGGCGCTCTAAAAAAG
AAGATCTAAAAACTATAAAAAAAATAATTATAAAAATATCCCCGTGGATAAGTGGATAACCCCAAGGGAA
GTTTTTTCAGGCATCGTGTGTAAGCAGAATATATAAGTGCTGTTCCCTGGTGCTTCCTCGCTCACTCGAG
GGCTTCGCCCTGTCGCTCGACTGCGGCGAGCACTACTGGCTGTAAAAGGACAGACCACATCATGGTTCTG
TGTTCATTAGGTTGTTCTGTCCATTGCTGACATAATCCGCTCCACTTCAACGTAACACCGCACGAAGATT
TCTATTGTTCCTGAAGGCATATTCAAATCGTTTTCGTTACCGCTTGCAGGCATCATGACAGAACACTACT
TCCTATAAACGCTACACAGGCTCCTGAGATTAATAATGCGGATCTCTACGATAATGGGAGATTTTCCCGA
CTGTTTCGTTCGCTTCTCAGTGGATAACAGCCAGCTTCTCTGTTTAACAGACAAAAACAGCATATCCACT
CAGTTCCACATTTCCATATAAAGGCCAAGGCATTTATTCTCAGGATAATTGTTTCAGCATCGCAACCGCA
TCAGACTCCGGCATCGCAAACTGCACCCGGAGCCGGGCAGCCACATCCAGCGCAAAAACCTTCGTGTAGA
CTTCCGTTGAACTGATGGACTTATGTCCCATCAGGCTTTGCAGAACTTTCAGCGGTATACCGGCATACAG
CATGTGCATCGCATAGGAATGGCGGAACGTATGTGGTGTGACCGGAACAGAGAACGTCACACCGTCAGCA
GCAGCGGCGGCAACCGCCTCCCCAATCCAGGTCCTGACCGTTCTGTCCGTCACTTCCCAGATCCGCGCTT
TCTCTGTCCTTCCTGTGCGACGGTTACGCCGCTCCATCGAGTGAGCGAGGAAGCGGAATATATCCAGAGC
GTTCACCGACAAACAACAGATAAAACGAAAGGCCCAGTCTTTCGACTGAGCCTTTCGTTTTATTTGATGC
CTGGCTTGAAAAAAAGCACCGACTCGGTGCCACTTTTTCAAGTTGATAACGGACTAGCCTTATTTTAACT
TGCTATTTCTAGCTCTAAAACTCACCGTTTGGACCTTGGTTGTGCTCAGTATCTCTATCACTGATAGGGA
TGTCAATCTCTATCACTGATAGGGAAGAATTCCAGAAATCATCCTTAGCGAAAGCTTGCCTGGACTCACA
AAGAAAAAACGCCCGGTGTGCAAGACCGAGCGTTCTGAACAACATCGAGCACCCGGGAGCTTATCGGCCA
GCCTCGCAGAGCAGGATTCCCGTTGAGCACCGCCAGGTGCGAATAAGGGACAGTGAAGAAGGAACACCCG
CTCGCGGGTGGGCCTACTTCACCTATCCTGCCCGGCTGACGCCGTTGGATACACCAAGGAAAGTCTACAC
GAACCCTTTGGCAAAATCCTGTATATCGTGCGAAAAAGGATGGATATACCGAAAAAATCGCTATAATGAC
CCCGAAGCAGGGTTATGCAGCGGAAAGTATACCTTAAGGGCTAGCGGTGGCCTGTTGACA
